>Addgene plasmid #73596 | pJK371 | depositor full sequence | sequence record 139406 | Full plasmid sequence
GACGAAAGGGCCTCGTGATACGCCTATTTTTATAGGTTAATGTCATGATAATAATGGTTTCTTAGTATGA
TCCAATATCAAAGGAAATGATAGCATTGAAGGATGAGACTAATCCAATTGAGGAGTGGCAGCATATAGAA
CAGCTAAAGGGTAGTGCTGAAGGAAGCATACGATACCCCGCATGGAATGGGATAATATCACAGGAGGTAC
TAGACTACCTTTCATCCTACATAAATAGACGCATATAAGTACGCATTTAAGCATAAACACGCACTATGCC
GTTCTTCTCATGTATATATATATACAGGCAACACGCAGATATAGGTGCGACGTGAACAGTGAGCTGTATG
TGCGCAGCTCGCGTTGCATTTTCGGAAGCGCTCGTTTTCGGAAACGCTTTGAAGTTCCTATTCCGAAGTT
CCTATTCTCTAGAAAGTATAGGAACTTCAGAGCGCTTTTGAAAACCAAAAGCGCTCTGAAGACGCACTTT
CAAAAAACCAAAAACGCACCGGACTGTAACGAGCTACTAAAATATTGCGAATACCGCTTCCACAAACATT
GCTCAAAAGTATCTCTTTGCTATATATCTCTGTGCTATATCCCTATATAACCTACCCATCCACCTTTCGC
TCCTTGAACTTGCATCTAAACTCGACCTCTACATTTTTTATGTTTATCTCTAGTATTACTCTTTAGACAA
AAAAATTGTAGTAAGAACTATTCATAGAGTGAATCGAAAACAATACGAAAATGTAAACATTTCCTATACG
TAGTATATAGAGACAAAATAGAAGAAACCGTTCATAATTTTCTGACCAATGAAGAATCATCAACGCTATC
ACTTTCTGTTCACAAAGTATGCGCAATCCACATCGGTATAGAATATAATCGGGGATGCCTTTATCTTGAA
AAAATGCACCCGCAGCTTCGCTAGTAATCAGTAAACGCGGGAAGTGGAGTCAGGCTTTTTTTATGGAAGA
GAAAATAGACACCAAAGTAGCCTTCTTCTAACCTTAACGGACCTACAGTGCAAAAAGTTATCAAGAGACT
GCATTATAGAGCGCACAAAGGAGAAAAAAAGTAATCTAAGATGCTTTGTTAGAAAAATAGCGCTCTCGGG
ATGCATTTTTGTAGAACAAAAAAGAAGTATAGATTCTTTGTTGGTAAAATAGCGCTCTCGCGTTGCATTT
CTGTTCTGTAAAAATGCAGCTCAGATTCTTTGTTTGAAAAATTAGCGCTCTCGCGTTGCATTTTTGTTTT
ACAAAAATGAAGCACAGATTCTTCGTTGGTAAAATAGCGCTTTCGCGTTGCATTTCTGTTCTGTAAAAAT
GCAGCTCAGATTCTTTGTTTGAAAAATTAGCGCTCTCGCGTTGCATTTTTGTTCTACAAAATGAAGCACA
GATGCTTCGTTCAGGTGGCACTTTTCGGGGAAATGTGCGCGGAACCCCTATTTGTTTATTTTTCTAAATA
CATTCAAATATGTATCCGCTCATGAGACAATAACCCTGATAAATGCTTCAATAATATTGAAAAAGGAAGA
GTATGAGTATTCAACATTTCCGTGTCGCCCTTATTCCCTTTTTTGCGGCATTTTGCCTTCCTGTTTTTGC
TCACCCAGAAACGCTGGTGAAAGTAAAAGATGCTGAAGATCAGTTGGGTGCACGAGTGGGTTACATCGAA
CTGGATCTCAACAGCGGTAAGATCCTTGAGAGTTTTCGCCCCGAAGAACGTTTTCCAATGATGAGCACTT
TTAAAGTTCTGCTATGTGGCGCGGTATTATCCCGTATTGACGCCGGGCAAGAGCAACTCGGTCGCCGCAT
ACACTATTCTCAGAATGACTTGGTTGAGTACTCACCAGTCACAGAAAAGCATCTTACGGATGGCATGACA
GTAAGAGAATTATGCAGTGCTGCCATAACCATGAGTGATAACACTGCGGCCAACTTACTTCTGACAACGA
TCGGAGGACCGAAGGAGCTAACCGCTTTTTTGCACAACATGGGGGATCATGTAACTCGCCTTGATCGTTG
GGAACCGGAGCTGAATGAAGCCATACCAAACGACGAGCGTGACACCACGATGCCTGTAGCAATGGCAACA
ACGTTGCGCAAACTATTAACTGGCGAACTACTTACTCTAGCTTCCCGGCAACAATTAATAGACTGGATGG
AGGCGGATAAAGTTGCAGGACCACTTCTGCGCTCGGCCCTTCCGGCTGGCTGGTTTATTGCTGATAAATC
TGGAGCCGGTGAGCGTGGGTCTCGCGGTATCATTGCAGCACTGGGGCCAGATGGTAAGCCCTCCCGTATC
GTAGTTATCTACACGACGGGGAGTCAGGCAACTATGGATGAACGAAATAGACAGATCGCTGAGATAGGTG
CCTCACTGATTAAGCATTGGTAACTGTCAGACCAAGTTTACTCATATATACTTTAGATTGATTTAAAACT
TCATTTTTAATTTAAAAGGATCTAGGTGAAGATCCTTTTTGATAATCTCATGACCAAAATCCCTTAACGT
GAGTTTTCGTTCCACTGAGCGTCAGACCCCGTAGAAAAGATCAAAGGATCTTCTTGAGATCCTTTTTTTC
TGCGCGTAATCTGCTGCTTGCAAACAAAAAAACCACCGCTACCAGCGGTGGTTTGTTTGCCGGATCAAGA
GCTACCAACTCTTTTTCCGAAGGTAACTGGCTTCAGCAGAGCGCAGATACCAAATACTGTCCTTCTAGTG
TAGCCGTAGTTAGGCCACCACTTCAAGAACTCTGTAGCACCGCCTACATACCTCGCTCTGCTAATCCTGT
TACCAGTGGCTGCTGCCAGTGGCGATAAGTCGTGTCTTACCGGGTTGGACTCAAGACGATAGTTACCGGA
TAAGGCGCAGCGGTCGGGCTGAACGGGGGGTTCGTGCACACAGCCCAGCTTGGAGCGAACGACCTACACC
GAACTGAGATACCTACAGCGTGAGCTATGAGAAAGCGCCACGCTTCCCGAAGGGAGAAAGGCGGACAGGT
ATCCGGTAAGCGGCAGGGTCGGAACAGGAGAGCGCACGAGGGAGCTTCCAGGGGGAAACGCCTGGTATCT
TTATAGTCCTGTCGGGTTTCGCCACCTCTGACTTGAGCGTCGATTTTTGTGATGCTCGTCAGGGGGGCGG
AGCCTATGGAAAAACGCCAGCAACGCGGCCTTTTTACGGTTCCTGGCCTTTTGCTGGCCTTTTGCTCACA
TGTTCTTTCCTGCGTTATCCCCTGATTCTGTGGATAACCGTATTACCGCCTTTGAGTGAGCTGATACCGC
TCGCCGCAGCCGAACGACCGAGCGCAGCGAGTCAGTGAGCGAGGAAGCGGAAGAGCGCCCAATACGCAAA
CCGCCTCTCCCCGCGCGTTGGCCGATTCATTAATGCAGCTGGATCTTCGAGCGTCCCAAAACCTTCTCAA
GCAAGGTTTTCAGTATAATGTTACATGCGTACACGCGTCTGTACAGAAAAAAAAGAAAAATTTGAAATAT
AAATAACGTTCTTAATACTAACATAACTATAAAAAAATAAATAGGGACCTAGACTTCAGGTTGTCTAACT
CCTTCCTTTTCGGTTAGAGCGGATCTTAGCTAGCCGCGGTACCAAGCTTACTCGAGGTCTTCTTCGGAAA
TCAACTTCTGTTCCATGTCGACATATTTATTCATGTACCAAAAGACACCCCCTTTCTTCTCATCCGACTC
CACATACAAACACTCTTTCGCCTCCCTCCACATTGCCACATAAAACGGCGTATCATCAAGCCGATAATAC
TCCCCAAGAACCGGCTTCACTGCTTTCGTTGCTTCCATGGCATAATAATGAGGCATTGTAGAGAACAAAT
GGTGCACCACATGCGTATCAGTGATATTATGAAACACCTTATTCAACACACCATAGTCCCGATCCACGGT
TGCCAAAGCCCCCCTTAACCAATCCCACTCCGAATCATCATAGTGAGGCAGCGAAGGGTGCGTATGTTGA
AGGTATGTAATCATAACCAGAAACCCGTTTACAATAAGCAACGGGACACCGTACACGGAAATGAGCCAAG
TTAGACCTTTGAGCATGGCGATACGGTAAAGTAGATATGAAATTATGATAATACCACCATCGGATATCCA
AATTTGGAGACGTTCGCGGGTGTTGAAAATAGGGCTGTTTGGAGCGAAGTGGTTAGCAAAACGATCGTAT
GGTCTACCTGAGACGTTGAATGCTAGGTACAATGGCCGACCAAGAATAAGAGTGGTGAGAAGAGTTAATA
AACGTCCGGGAGGGTAGTTTAGGTATTTTGCGTAGCATGATAATTTCGATTTAGGTTTAGGGACAAAAAC
CTCGTCACGCTCAAGTGAGGCGGTGTCGGAGTGGTGGCGACGGTGGCTGTATTTCCAGGAGAAATAGGGG
ACGAGGAGACTGGAATGGAGGATGAGACCCACCGTGTCATCGATCCATTGGTGGTCGCTGAAGGCGTGGT
GGCCGCATTCGTGGGCTATGACCCAAACTCCGGTGAGCACACAGCCTTGCGCCACCCAGTACACTGGCCA
CGCGACTGAGGAGAGGGGTGGTGGGAGAAGGTGGAAGTAGGTGGTAGCGAGGTGGTAGAGTAGAAAGGCG
GCTGTGAGGTCGTATGCGACGTAGGAGAAGGAGCGGAGAAGTGAGCGGTTGAAACAGTGGGGAGGGATTG
CTTTTTTAATGTCGCCGACGGTGAAAGGGGGTTTTGTAGAAGGGACTCTTTCGAGGGGGTTCCTGGTTTT
TCTGACAGCTGGCATCTGCCCTCCTGCTCCCATATTGGATCCGGGGTTTTTTCTCCTTGACGTTAAAGTA
TAGAGGTATATTAACAATTTTTTGTTGATACTTTTATTACATTTGAATAAGAAGTAATACAAACCGAAAA
TGTTGAAAGTATTAGTTAAAGTGGTTATGCAGTTTTTGCATTTATATATCTGTTAATAGATCAAAAATCA
TCGCTTCGCTGATTAATTACCCCAGAAATAAGGCTAAAAAACTAATCGCATTATCATCCTATGGTTGTTA
ATTTGATTCGTTCATTTGAAGGTTTGTGGGGCCAGGTTACTGCCAATTTTTCCTCTTCATAACCATAAAA
GCTAGTATTGTAGAATCTTTATTGTTCGGAGCAGTGCGGCGCGAGGCACATCTGCGTTTCAGGAACGCGA
CCGGTGAAGACGAGGACGCACGGAGGAGAGTCTTCCTTCGGAGGGCTGTCACCCGCTCGGCGGCTTCTAA
TCCGTACTTCAATATAGCAATGAGCAGTTAAGCGTATTACTGAAAGTTCCAAAGAGAAGGTTTTTTTAGG
CTAAGATAATGGGGCTCTTTACATTTCCACAACATATAAGTAAGATTAGATATGGATATGTATATGGATA
TGTATATGGTGGTAATGCCATGTAATATGATTATTAAACTTCTTTGCGTCCATCCAAAAAAAAAGTAAGA
ATTTTTGAAAATTCGAATTCAACCCTCACTAAAGGGCGGCCGCACTAGTATGGGTGGCGGTGGCCGTGGT
CGGACTTCGCAAAAACCCCTCATGGAACGTGTCTCAGTTGATCCACCCTTCACCGTGAGTGATCTCAAGC
AAGCAATCCCTCCCCATTGCTTCAAGCGATCTGTAATCCGTTCCTCTTACTACATAGTCCACGATGCTAT
TATCGCCTACATCTTCTACTTCCTTGCCGACAAATACATTCCGATTCTCCCTGCCCCTCTAGCCTACCTC
GCTTGGCCCCTTTACTGGTTCTGTCAAGCTAGCATCCTCACCGGCTTATGGGTCATCGGTCACGAATGCG
GTCACCATGCCTTCAGCGACTACCAGTGGGTTGACGACACTGTGGGCTTCATCCTCCACTCGTTTCTCAT
GACCCCGTATTTCTCCTGGAAATACAGCCACCGGAACCACCATGCCAACACAAATTCGCTTGACAACGAT
GAAGTTTACATCCCCAAAAGCAAGGCCAAAGTCGCGCTTTACTATAAAGTTCTCAACCACCCACCTGGCC
GACTGTTGATTATGTTCATCACCTTCACCCTAGGCTTCCCTCTATACCTCTTTACCAATATTTCCGGCAA
GAAGTATGAAAGGTTTGCCAACCATTTCGACCCCATGAGTCCGATTTTCAAAGAGCGTGAGCGGTTTCAG
GTCTTGCTATCGGATCTTGGCCTTCTTGCTGTGCTTTACGGAGTTAAACTTGCGGTAGCAGCGAAAGGCG
CCGCTTGGGTGACGTGCATTTACGGAATTCCAGTTTTAGGCGTGTTTATCTTTTTCGATATCATCACCTA
CTTGCACCACACCCATCTGTCGTTGCCTCATTATGATTCATCTGAATGGAACTGGCTCAGAGGGGCTTTG
TCAACAATCGATAGGGACTTTGGGTTCCTGAATAGTGTGCTCCATGATGTTACACACACTCACGTTATGC
ATCATCTGTTTTCATACATTCCACACTATCATGCGAAGGAGGCAAGGGATGCAATCAACACAGTCTTGGG
CGACTTTTATAAGATCGATAGGACTCCAATTCTGAAAGCAATGTGGAGAGAGGCCAAGGAATGCATCTTC
ATCGAGCCTGAAAAAGGTAGGGAGTCCAAGGGTGTATATTGGTACAATAAATTCGCACTAGTATCGATGG
ATTACAAGGATGACGACGATAAGATCTGAGCTCTTAATTAACAATTCTTCGCCAGAGGTTTGGTCAAGTC
TCCAATCAAGGTTGTCGGCTTGTCTACCTTGCCAGAAATTTACGAAAAGATGGAAAAGGGTCAAATCGTT
GGTAGATACGTTGTTGACACTTCTAAATAAGCGAATTTCTTATGATTTATGATTTTTATTATTAAATAAG
TTATAAAAAAAATAAGTGTATACAAATTTTAAAGTGACTCTTAGGTTTTAAAACGAAAATTCTTATTCTT
GAGTAACTCTTTCCTGTAGGTCAGGTTGCTTTCTCAGGTATAGCATGAGGTCGCTCCAATTCAGCTGGCG
TAATAGCGAAGAGGCCCGCACCGATCGCCCTTCCCAACAGTTGCGCAGCCTGAATGGCGAATGG
[124 nt withheld, positions 7065-7188]
C
[91 nt withheld, positions 7190-7280]
A
[49 nt withheld, positions 7282-7330]
CCTTTGACGTTGGAGTCCACGTTCTTT
[37 nt withheld, positions 7358-7394]
ACCCTATCTCGGTCTATTCTTTTGATTTATAAGGGATTTTGCCGATTTCGGCCTATTGGTTAAAAAATGA
GCTGATTTAACAAAAATTTAACGCGAATTTTAACAAAATATTAACGCTTACAATTTCCTGATGCGGTATT
TTCTCCTTACGCATCTGTGCGGTATTTCACACCGCATAGGGTAATAACTGATATAATTAAATTGAAGCTC
TAATTTGTGAGTTTAGTATACATGCATTTACTTATAATACAGTTTTTTAGTTTTGCTGGCCGCATCTTCT
CAAATATGCTTCCCAGCCTGCTTTTCTGTAACGTTCACCCTCTACCTTAGCATCCCTTCCCTTTGCAAAT
AGTCCTCTTCCAACAATAATAATGTCAGATCCTGTAGAGACCACATCATCCACGGTTCTATACTGTTGAC
CCAATGCGTCTCCCTTGTCATCTAAACCCACACCGGGTGTCATAATCAACCAATCGTAACCTTCATCTCT
TCCACCCATGTCTCTTTGAGCAATAAAGCCGATAACAAAATCTTTGTCGCTCTTCGCAATGTCAACAGTA
CCCTTAGTATATTCTCCAGTAGATAGGGAGCCCTTGCATGACAATTCTGCTAACATCAAAAGGCCTCTAG
GTTCCTTTGTTACTTCTTCTGCCGCCTGCTTCAAACCGCTAACAATACCTGGGCCCACCACACCGTGTGC
ATTCGTAATGTCTGCCCATTCTGCTATTCTGTATACACCCGCAGAGTACTGCAATTTGACTGTATTACCA
ATGTCAGCAAATTTTCTGTCTTCGAAGAGTAAAAAATTGTACTTGGCGGATAATGCCTTTAGCGGCTTAA
CTGTGCCCTCCATGGAAAAATCAGTCAAGATATCCACATGTGTTTTTAGTAAACAAATTTTGGGACCTAA
TGCTTCAACTAACTCCAGTAATTCCTTGGTGGTACGAACATCCAATGAAGCACACAAGTTTGTTTGCTTT
TCGTGCATGATATTAAATAGCTTGGCAGCAACAGGACTAGGATGAGTAGCAGCACGTTCCTTATATGTAG
CTTTCGACATGATTTATCTTCGTTTCCTGCAGGTTTTTGTTCTGTGCAGTTGGGTTAAGAATACTGGGCA
ATTTCATGTTTCTTCAACACTACATATGCGTATATATACCAATCTAAGTCTGTGCTCCTTCCTTCGTTCT
TCCTTCTGTTCGGAGATTACCGAATCAAAAAAATTTCAAAGAAACCGAAATCAAAAAAAAGAATAAAAAA
AAAATGATGAATTGAATTGAAAAGCTGTGGTATGGTGCACTCTCAGTACAATCTGCTCTGATGCCGCATA
GTTAAGCCAGCCCCGACACCCGCCAACACCCGCTGACGCGCCCTGACGGGCTTGTCTGCTCCCGGCATCC
GCTTACAGACAAGCTGTGACCGTCTCCGGGAGCTGCATGTGTCAGAGGTTTTCACCGTCATCACCGAAAC
GCGCGA
Features (pLannotate 1.2.2; 19 found; start..end, strand, type, name):
     69..1411    +  rep_origin     2μ ori: yeast 2μ plasmid origin of replication
   1438..1542    +  promoter       AmpR promoter: bla
   1543..2403    +  CDS            AmpR: β-lactamase; bla; confers resistance to ampicillin, carbenicillin, and related antibiotics
   2574..3162    +  rep_origin     ori: high-copy-number ColE1/pMB1/pBR322/pUC origin of replication
   3345..3402    +  CDS            lacI (fragment): lac repressor; lacI; The lac repressor binds to the lac operator to inhibit transcription in E. coli. This inhibition can be relieved by adding lactose or isopropyl-β-D-thiogalactopyranoside (IPTG).
   3405..3594    -  terminator     CYC1 terminator: S. cerevisiae CYC1; transcription terminator for CYC1
   3663..4793    -  CDS            FAD2: FAD2_VERFO - Experimental evidence at protein level: Swiss-Prot protein existence level 1. Catalyzes the desaturation of oleic acid (18:1(9Z)) to linoleic acid (18:2(9Z,12Z)). From Vernicia fordii (Tung) (Aleurites fordii).
   4806..5470    -  promoter       GAL1,10 promoter: GAL1 and GAL10 genes of S. cerevisiae; divergent inducible promoter, regulated by Gal4
   5510..6634    +  CDS            FAD12_CREAL: Experimental evidence at protein level: Swiss-Prot protein existence level 1. Changes the delta-12 double bond of linoleic acid into a triple bond in the biosynthesis of crepenynic acid. From Crepis alpina (Hawksbeard).
   6650..6676    +  CDS            3xFLAG (fragment): three tandem FLAG® epitope tags
   6695..6817    +  CDS            ADH1 (fragment): ADH1_YEAST - Also known as ADC1. Experimental evidence at protein level: Swiss-Prot protein existence level 1. This isozyme preferentially catalyzes the conversion of primary unbranched alcohols to their corresponding aldehydes. Also shows activity toward secondary alcohols. From Saccharomyces cerevisiae (strain ATCC 204508 / S288c) (Baker's yeast).
   6821..6986    +  terminator     ADH1 terminator: S. cerevisiae ADH1; transcription terminator for the S. cerevisiae alcohol dehydrogenase 1 (ADH1) gene
   6992..7061    +  CDS            lacZα (fragment): LacZα fragment of β-galactosidase; lacZ fragment
   7065..7493    +  rep_origin     f1 ori (sequence partly withheld): f1 bacteriophage origin of replication; arrow indicates direction of (+) strand synthesis
   7521..7572    -  misc_feature   bom (fragment): basis of mobility region from pBR322
   7651..8454    -  CDS            URA3: orotidine-5'-phosphate decarboxylase, required for uracil biosynthesis; S. cerevisiae URA3; yeast auxotrophic marker, counterselectable with 5-fluoroorotic acid (5-FOA)
   8455..8670    -  promoter       URA3 promoter: S. cerevisiae URA3
   8685..8734    -  misc_feature   bom (fragment): basis of mobility region from pBR322
   8836..1       -  CDS            rop (fragment) (across the origin): Rop protein, which maintains plasmids at low copy number; rop
