[The description below was written by a language model from this plasmid's Addgene catalogue record and pLannotate feature annotations shown in this document.]
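Description:
pJK371 is a yeast expression plasmid built on the commercial pESC-URA backbone, with a total size of about 8.9 kb. It is an E. coli–S. cerevisiae shuttle vector. In bacteria it replicates from a high-copy ColE1/pUC-type origin and is selected through the β-lactamase (ampicillin resistance) gene. In yeast it is maintained episomally by the 2μ origin and selected by complementation of uracil auxotrophy with URA3, a marker that can also be counterselected with 5-FOA. An f1 phage origin is also present, and short lacI, lacZα, bom and rop fragments are annotated as backbone remnants.

The payload is a pair of Crepis alpina fatty acid–modifying enzymes expressed in opposite directions from the divergent, Gal4-regulated GAL1,10 promoter, so both are induced together by galactose. On the GAL10 side, the delta-12 fatty acid acetylenase (vFAD2) is cloned at SpeI and fused to a backbone-encoded C-terminal FLAG epitope, with the ADH1 terminator downstream. This enzyme converts the delta-12 double bond of linoleic acid into the triple bond of crepenynic acid. On the GAL1 side, the delta-12 fatty acid desaturase FAD2-3 is inserted between BamHI and SalI with a C-terminal c-myc tag and is followed by the CYC1 terminator. The feature table labels this ORF by homology to a tung tree FAD2 and does not separately annotate the myc tag. The FAD2-3 ORF carries two substitutions relative to the reference sequence, Asn143Asp and Trp186Arg.

Because the desaturase makes linoleate from oleate and the acetylenase acts on linoleate, co-expression plausibly supplies substrate for acetylenic fatty acid production in yeast. The two distinct epitope tags allow each protein to be detected independently. The record does not state a specific application beyond encoding these two tagged enzymes.
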