Addgene plasmid #73596: pJK371
Purpose: Encodes Crepis alpina delta-12 fatty acid acetylenase (vFAD2) with C-terminal FLAG epitope and delta-12 fatty acid desaturase (FAD2-3) with C-terminal c-myc epitope
Depositing lab: T. J. Kappock. Depositing organization: Washington University in Saint Louis.
Backbone
  Vector backbone: pESC-URA
  Backbone manufacturer: Agilent
  Backbone size w/o insert (bp): 6631
  Total vector size (bp): 8870
  Vector type: Yeast Expression
  Selectable markers: URA3
Growth in bacteria
  Bacterial resistance: Ampicillin, 100 μg/mL
  Growth temperature: 37°C
  Growth strain: DH5alpha
  Copy number: Unknown
Gene/Insert 1
  Gene/Insert name: delta-12 fatty acid acetylenase (alt name: vFAD2)
  Species: Crepis alpina
  GenBank ID: ABC00769.1
  Promoter: GAL10
  Tag / fusion protein: FLAG tag (C terminal on backbone)
  Cloning method: Restriction Enzyme; 5′ cloning site SpeI (not destroyed); 3′ cloning site SpeI (not destroyed)
  Sequencing primers: 5′ GAL10 forward primer; 3′ GAL10 reverse primer
Gene/Insert 2
  Gene/Insert name: delta-12 fatty acid desaturase (form 3) (alt names: FAD2-03; Fad2)
  Species: Crepis alpina
  Mutation: Point mutants in FAD2-3 ORF relative to deposited sequence: Asn143>Asp and Trp186>Arg
  GenBank ID: DQ289487 ABC00771
  Promoter: GAL1
  Tag / fusion protein: c-myc tag (C terminal on backbone)
  Cloning method: Restriction Enzyme; 5′ cloning site BamHI (not destroyed); 3′ cloning site SalI (not destroyed)
  Sequencing primers: 5′ GAL1 forward primer; 3′ GAL1 reverse primer
Terms and licenses: Academic/Nonprofit Terms; Industry Terms: Not Available to Industry
How to cite: pJK371 was a gift from T. J. Kappock (Addgene plasmid # 73596 ; http://n2t.net/addgene:73596 ; RRID:Addgene_73596)
