>Addgene plasmid #73596 | pJK371 | addgene partial sequence | sequence record 139404 | Gal10pro-F 5'-GGTGGTAATGCCATGTAATATG-3'
TTTTTGAAAATTCGAATTCAACCCTCACTAAAGGGCGGCCGCACTAGTATGGGTGGCGGTGGCCGTGGTC
GGACTTCGCAAAAACCCCTCATGGAACGTGTCTCAGTTGATCCACCCTTCACCGTGAGTGATCTCAAGCA
AGCAATCCCTCCCCATTGCTTCAAGCGATCTGTAATCCGTTCCTCTTACTACATAGTCCACGATGCTATT
ATCGCCTACATCTTCTACTTCCTTGCCGACAAATACATTCCGATTCTCCCTGCCCCTCTAGCCTACCTCG
CTTGGCCCCTTTACTGGTTCTGTCAAGCTAGCATCCTCACCGGCTTATGGGTCATCGGTCACGAATGCGG
TCACCATGCCTTCAGCGACTACCAGTGGGTTGACGACACTGTGGGCTTCATCCTCCACTCGTTTCTCATG
ACCCCGTATTTCTCCTGGAAATACAGCCACCGGAACCACCATGCCAACACAAATTCGCTTGACAACGATG
AAGTTTACATCCCCAAAAGCAAGGCCAAAGTCGCGCTTTACTATAAAGTTCTCAACCACCCACCTGGCCG
ACTGTTGATTATGTTCATCACCTTCACCCTAGGCTTCCCTCTATACCTCTTTACCAATATTTCCGGCAAG
AAGTATGAAAGGTTTGCCAACCATTTCGACCCCATGAGTCCGATTTTCAAAGAGCGTGAGCGGTTTCAGG
TCTTGCTATCGGATCTTGGCCTTCTTGCTGTGCTTTACGGAGTTAAACTTGCGGTAGCAGCGAAAGGCGC
CGCTTGGGTGACGTGCATTTACGGAATTCCAGTTTTAGGCGTGTTTATCTTTTTCGATATCATCACCTAC
TTGCACCACACCCATCTGTCGTTGCCTCATTATGATTCATCTGAATGGAACTGGCTCAGAGGGGCTTTGT
CAACAATCGATAGGGACTTTGGGTTCCTGAATAGTGTGCTCCATGATGTTACACACACTCACGTTATGCA
TCATCTGTTTTCATACATTCCAC
