>Addgene plasmid #73596 | pJK371 | addgene partial sequence | sequence record 139407 | URA3-F 5'-GAGAAGATGCGGCCAGCAAAA-3'
TATACTAAACTCACAAATTAGAGCTTCAATTTAATTATATCAGTTATTACCCTATGCGGTGTGAAATACC
GCACAGATGCGTAAGGAGAAAATACCGCATCAGGAAATTGTAAGCGTTAATATTTTGTTAAAATTCGCGT
TAAATTTTTGTTAAATCAGCTCATTTTTTAACCAATAGGCCGAAATCGGCAAAATCCCTTATAAATCAAA
AGAATAGACCGAGATAGGGT
[37 nt withheld, positions 231-267]
AAAGAACGTGGACTCCAACGTCAAAGG
[49 nt withheld, positions 295-343]
T
[91 nt withheld, positions 345-435]
G
[124 nt withheld, positions 437-560]
CCATTCGCCATTCAGGCTGCGCAACTGTTGGGAAGGGCGATCGGTGCGGGCCTCTTCGCTATTACGCCAG
CTGAATTGGAGCGACCTCATGCTATACCTGAGAAAGCAACCTGACCTACAGGAAAGAGTTACTCAAGAAT
AAGAATTTTCGTTTTAAAACCTAAGAGTCACTTTAAAATTTGTATACACTTATTTTTTTTATAACTTATT
TAATAATAAAAATCATAAATCATAAGAAATTCGCTTATTTAGAAGTGTCAACAACGTATCTACCAACGAT
TTGACCCTTTTCCATCTTTTCGTAAATTTCTGGCAAGGTAGACAAGCCGACAACCTTGATTGGAGACTTG
ACCAAACCTCTGGCGAAGAATTGTTAATTAAGAGCTCAGATCTTATCGTCGTCATCCTTGTAATCCATCG
ATACTAGTGCGAATTTATTGTACCAATATACACCCTTGGACTCCCTACCTTTTTCAGGCTCGATGAAGAT
GCATTCCTTGGCCTCTCTCC
